>Addgene plasmid #39854 | pT7-Venus-Emi1 (914) | addgene full sequence | sequence record 260917 | Addgene NGS Result
CGTTACATAACTTACGGTAAATGGCCCGCCTGGCTGACCGCCCAACGACCCCCGCCCATTGACGTCAATA
ATGACGTATGTTCCCATAGTAACGCCAATAGGGACTTTCCATTGACGTCAATGGGTGGAGTATTTACGGT
AAACTGCCCACTTGGCAGTACATCAAGTGTATCATATGCCAAGTACGCCCCCTATTGACGTCAATGACGG
TAAATGGCCCGCCTGGCATTATGCCCAGTACATGACCTTATGGGACTTTCCTACTTGGCAGTACATCTAC
GTATTAGTCATCGCTATTACCATGGTGATGCGGTTTTGGCAGTACATCAATGGGCGTGGATAGCGGTTTG
ACTCACGGGGATTTCCAAGTCTCCACCCCATTGACGTCAATGGGAGTTTGTTTTGGCACCAAAATCAACG
GGACTTTCCAAAATGTCGTAACAACTCCGCCCCATTGACGCAAATGGGCGGTAGGCGTGTACGGTGGGAG
GTCTATATAAGCAGAGCTCTCTGGCTAACTAGAGAACCCACTGCTTACTGGCTTATCGAAATTAATACGA
CTCACTATAGGGAGACCCAAGCTTGCTAGCGCTACCGGTCGCCACCATGGTGAGCAAGGGCGAGGAGCTG
TTCACCGGGGTGGTGCCCATCCTGGTCGAGCTGGACGGCGACGTAAACGGCCACAAGTTCAGCGTGTCCG
GCGAGGGCGAGGGCGATGCCACCTACGGCAAGCTGACCCTGAAGCTGATCTGCACCACCGGCAAGCTGCC
CGTGCCCTGGCCCACCCTCGTGACCACCCTGGGCTACGGCCTGCAGTGCTTCGCCCGCTACCCCGACCAC
ATGAAGCAGCACGACTTCTTCAAGTCCGCCATGCCCGAAGGCTACGTCCAGGAGCGCACCATCTTCTTCA
AGGACGACGGCAACTACAAGACCCGCGCCGAGGTGAAGTTCGAGGGCGACACCCTGGTGAACCGCATCGA
GCTGAAGGGCATCGACTTCAAGGAGGACGGCAACATCCTGGGGCACAAGCTGGAGTACAACTACAACAGC
CACAACGTCTATATCACCGCCGACAAGCAGAAGAACGGCATCAAGGCCAACTTCAAGATCCGCCACAACA
TCGAGGACGGCGGCGTGCAGCTCGCCGACCACTACCAGCAGAACACCCCCATCGGCGACGGCCCCGTGCT
GCTGCCCGACAACCACTACCTGAGCTACCAGTCCGCCCTGAGCAAAGACCCCAACGAGAAGCGCGATCAC
ATGGTCCTGCTGGAGTTCGTGACCGCCGCCGGGATCACTCTCGGCATGGACGAGCTGTACAAGTCCGGAC
TCAGATCTCGAGCTCAAGCTTCGAATTTCGAGATGAGCCGGCGCCCCTGCAGCTGCGCCCTACGGCCACC
CCGCTGCTCCTGCAGCGCCAGCCCCAGCGCAGTGACAGCCGCCGGGCGCCCTCGACCCTCGGATAGTTGT
AAAGAAGAAAGTTCTACCCTTTCTGTCAAAATGAAGTGTGATTTTAATTGTAACCATGTTCATTCCGGAC
TTAAACTGGTAAAACCTGATGACATTGGAAGACTAGTTTCCTACACCCCTGCATATTTGGAAGGTTCCTG
TAAAGACTGCATTAAAGACTATGAAAGGCTGTCATGTATTGGGTCACCGATTGTGAGCCCTAGGATTGTA
GAACTTGAAACTGAAAGCAAGCGCTTGCATAACAAGGAAAATCAACATGTGCAACAGACACTTAATAGTA
CAAATGAAATAGAAGCACTAGAGACCAGTAGACTTTATGAAGACAGTGGCTATTCCTCATTTTCTCTACA
AAGTGGCCTCAGTGAACATGAAGAAGGTAGCCTCCTGGAGGAGAATTTCGGTGACAGTCTACAATCCTGC
CTGCTACAAATACAAAGCCCAGACCAATATCCCAACAAAAACTTGCTGCCAGTTCTTCATTTTGAAAAAG
TGGTTTGTTCAACATTAAAAAAGAATGCAAAACGAAATCCTAAAGTAGATCGGGAGATGCTGAAGGAAAT
TATAGCCAGAGGAAATTTTAGACTGCAGAATATAATTGGCAGAAAAATGGGCCTAGAATGTGTAGATATT
CTCAGCGAACTCTTTCGAAGGGGACTCAGACATGTCTTAGCAACTATTTTAGCACAACTCAGTGACATGG
ACTTAATCAATGTGTCTAAAGTGAGCACAACTTGGAAGAAGATCCTAGAAGATGATAAGGGGGCATTCCA
GTTGTACAGTAAAGCAATACAAAGAGTTACCGAAAACAACAATAAATTTTCACCTCATGCTTCAACCAGA
GAATATGTTATGTTCAGAACCCCACTGGCTTCTGTTCAGAAATCAGCAGCCCAGACTTCTCTCAAAAAAG
ATGCTCAAACCAAGTTATCCAATCAAGGTGATCAGAAAGGTTCTACTTATAGTCGACACAATGAATTCTC
TGAGGTTGCCAAGACATTGAAAAAGAACGAAAGCCTCAAAGCCTGTATTCGCTGTAATTCACCTGCAAAA
TATGATTGCTATTTACAACGGGCAACCTGCAAACGAGAAGGCTGTGGATTTGATTATTGTACGAAGTGTC
TCTGTAATTATCATACTACTAAAGACTGTTCAGATGGCAAGCTCCTCAAAGCCAGTTGTAAAATAGGTCC
CCTGCCTGGTACAAAGAAAAGCAAAAAGAATTTACGAAGATTGTGAGGATCCACCGGATCTAGATAACTG
ATCATAATCAGCCATACCACATTTGTAGAGGTTTTACTTGCTTTAAAAAACCTCCCACACCTCCCCCTGA
ACCTGAAACATAAAATGAATGCAATTGTTGTTGTTAACTTGTTTATTGCAGCTTATAATGGTTACAAATA
AAGCAATAGCATCACAAATTTCACAAATAAAGCATTTTTTTCACTGCATTCTAGTTGTGGTTTGTCCAAA
CTCATCAATGTATCTTAAGGCGTAAATTGTAAGCGTTAATATTTTGTTAAAATTCGCGTTAAATTTTTGT
TAAATCAGCTCATTTTTTAACCAATAGGCCGAAATCGGCAAAATCCCTTATAAATCAAAAGAATAGACCG
AGATAGGGT
[37 nt withheld, positions 3090-3126]
AAAGAACGTGGACTCCAACGTCAAAGG
[49 nt withheld, positions 3154-3202]
T
[91 nt withheld, positions 3204-3294]
G
[124 nt withheld, positions 3296-3419]
CAGGTGGCACTTTTCGGGGAAATGTGCGCGGAACCCCTATTTGTTTATTTTTCTAAATACATTCAAATAT
GTATCCGCTCATGAGACAATAACCCTGATAAATGCTTCAATAATATTGAAAAAGGAAGAGTCCTGAGGCG
GAAAGAACCAGCTGTGGAATGTGTGTCAGTTAGGGTGTGGAAAGTCCCCAGGCTCCCCAGCAGGCAGAAG
TATGCAAAGCATGCATCTCAATTAGTCAGCAACCATAGTCCCGCCCCTAACTCCGCCCATCCCGCCCCTA
ACTCCGCCCAGTTCCGCCCATTCTCCGCCCCATGGCTGACTAATTTTTTTTATTTATGCAGAGGCCGAGG
CCGCCTCGGCCTCTGAGCTATTCCAGAAGTAGTGAGGAGGCTTTTTTGGAGGCCTAGGCTTTTGCAAAGA
TCGATCAAGAGACAGGATGAGGATCGTTTCGCATGATTGAACAAGATGGATTGCACGCAGGTTCTCCGGC
CGCTTGGGTGGAGAGGCTATTCGGCTATGACTGGGCACAACAGACAATCGGCTGCTCTGATGCCGCCGTG
TTCCGGCTGTCAGCGCAGGGGCGCCCGGTTCTTTTTGTCAAGACCGACCTGTCCGGTGCCCTGAATGAAC
TGCAAGACGAGGCAGCGCGGCTATCGTGGCTGGCCACGACGGGCGTTCCTTGCGCAGCTGTGCTCGACGT
TGTCACTGAAGCGGGAAGGGACTGGCTGCTATTGGGCGAAGTGCCGGGGCAGGATCTCCTGTCATCTCAC
CTTGCTCCTGCCGAGAAAGTATCCATCATGGCTGATGCAATGCGGCGGCTGCATACGCTTGATCCGGCTA
CCTGCCCATTCGACCACCAAGCGAAACATCGCATCGAGCGAGCACGTACTCGGATGGAAGCCGGTCTTGT
CGATCAGGATGATCTGGACGAAGAGCATCAGGGGCTCGCGCCAGCCGAACTGTTCGCCAGGCTCAAGGCG
AGCATGCCCGACGGCGAGGATCTCGTCGTGACCCATGGCGATGCCTGCTTGCCGAATATCATGGTGGAAA
ATGGCCGCTTTTCTGGATTCATCGACTGTGGCCGGCTGGGTGTGGCGGACCGCTATCAGGACATAGCGTT
GGCTACCCGTGATATTGCTGAAGAGCTTGGCGGCGAATGGGCTGACCGCTTCCTCGTGCTTTACGGTATC
GCCGCTCCCGATTCGCAGCGCATCGCCTTCTATCGCCTTCTTGACGAGTTCTTCTGAGCGGGACTCTGGG
GTTCGAAATGACCGACCAAGCGACGCCCAACCTGCCATCACGAGATTTCGATTCCACCGCCGCCTTCTAT
GAAAGGTTGGGCTTCGGAATCGTTTTCCGGGACGCCGGCTGGATGATCCTCCAGCGCGGGGATCTCATGC
TGGAGTTCTTCGCCCACCCTAGGGGGAGGCTAACTGAAACACGGAAGGAGACAATACCGGAAGGAACCCG
CGCTATGACGGCAATAAAAAGACAGAATAAAACGCACGGTGTTGGGTCGTTTGTTCATAAACGCGGGGTT
CGGTCCCAGGGCTGGCACTCTGTCGATACCCCACCGAGACCCCATTGGGGCCAATACGCCCGCGTTTCTT
CCTTTTCCCCACCCCACCCCCCAAGTTCGGGTGAAGGCCCAGGGCTCGCAGCCAACGTCGGGGCGGCAGG
CCCTGCCATAGCCTCAGGTTACTCATATATACTTTAGATTGATTTAAAACTTCATTTTTAATTTAAAAGG
ATCTAGGTGAAGATCCTTTTTGATAATCTCATGACCAAAATCCCTTAACGTGAGTTTTCGTTCCACTGAG
CGTCAGACCCCGTAGAAAAGATCAAAGGATCTTCTTGAGATCCTTTTTTTCTGCGCGTAATCTGCTGCTT
GCAAACAAAAAAACCACCGCTACCAGCGGTGGTTTGTTTGCCGGATCAAGAGCTACCAACTCTTTTTCCG
AAGGTAACTGGCTTCAGCAGAGCGCAGATACCAAATACTGTTCTTCTAGTGTAGCCGTAGTTAGGCCACC
ACTTCAAGAACTCTGTAGCACCGCCTACATACCTCGCTCTGCTAATCCTGTTACCAGTGGCTGCTGCCAG
TGGCGATAAGTCGTGTCTTACCGGGTTGGACTCAAGACGATAGTTACCGGATAAGGCGCAGCGGTCGGGC
TGAACGGGGGGTTCGTGCACACAGCCCAGCTTGGAGCGAACGACCTACACCGAACTGAGATACCTACAGC
GTGAGCTATGAGAAAGCGCCACGCTTCCCGAAGGGAGAAAGGCGGACAGGTATCCGGTAAGCGGCAGGGT
CGGAACAGGAGAGCGCACGAGGGAGCTTCCAGGGGGAAACGCCTGGTATCTTTATAGTCCTGTCGGGTTT
CGCCACCTCTGACTTGAGCGTCGATTTTTGTGATGCTCGTCAGGGGGGCGGAGCCTATGGAAAAACGCCA
GCAACGCGGCCTTTTTACGGTTCCTGGCCTTTTGCTGGCCTTTTGCTCACATGTTCTTTCCTGCGTTATC
CCCTGATTCTGTGGATAACCGTATTACCGCCATGCATTAGTTATTAATAGTAATCAATTACGGGGTCATT
AGTTCATAGCCCATATATGGAGTTCCG
Features (pLannotate 1.2.2; 18 found; start..end, strand, type, name):
      1..304     +  enhancer       CMV enhancer: human cytomegalovirus immediate early enhancer
    305..508     +  promoter       CMV promoter: human cytomegalovirus (CMV) immediate early promoter
    504..537     +  LTR            5' LTR (truncated) (fragment): truncated 5' long terminal repeat (LTR) from HIV-1
    553..571     +  promoter       T7 promoter: promoter for bacteriophage T7 RNA polymerase
    607..1323    +  CDS            Venus: Venus is a basic (constitutively fluorescent) yellow fluorescent protein published in 2002, derived from Aequorea victoria. It is reported to be a rapidly-maturing weak dimer with moderate acid sensitivity.
   1324..1357    +  misc_feature   MCS (fragment): multiple cloning site
   1363..2703    +  CDS            FBXO5: FBX5_HUMAN - Also known as EMI1 From Homo sapiens (Human).
   2729..2813    +  CDS            large T antigen (fragment): large T antigen from SV40 (simian virus 40)
   2836..2957    +  polyA_signal   SV40 poly(A) signal: SV40 polyadenylation signal
   2991..3419    -  rep_origin     f1 ori (sequence partly withheld): f1 bacteriophage origin of replication; arrow indicates direction of (+) strand synthesis
   3446..3550    +  promoter       AmpR promoter: bla
   3619..3829    +  promoter       SV40 promoter: SV40 early promoter
   3872..4666    +  CDS            NeoR/KanR: aminoglycoside phosphotransferase from Tn5; aph(3')-II (or nptII); confers resistance to neomycin, kanamycin, and G418 (Geneticin®)
   4687..4839    +  CDS            ble (fragment): BLE_KLEPN - Experimental evidence at protein level: Swiss-Prot protein existence level 1. Binding protein with a strong affinity to the bleomycin family of antibiotics. Binds to CL990; an antimitotic-antibiotic compound. From Klebsiella pneumoniae.
   4898..4945    +  polyA_signal   HSV TK poly(A) signal: herpes simplex virus thymidine kinase polyadenylation signal (Cole and Stacy, 1985)
   5036..5052    -  polyA_signal   bGH poly(A) signal (fragment): bovine growth hormone polyadenylation signal
   5274..5862    +  rep_origin     ori: high-copy-number ColE1/pMB1/pBR322/pUC origin of replication
   5977..6036    +  enhancer       CMV enhancer (fragment): human cytomegalovirus immediate early enhancer
