[The description below was written by a language model from this plasmid's Addgene catalogue record and pLannotate feature annotations shown in this document.]
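Description:
pT7-Venus-Emi1 (914) is a 6,036 bp plasmid built on pT7-Venus-C1, a C1-type fluorescent-protein fusion backbone in which EYFP was replaced by Venus and a T7 promoter was inserted downstream of the CMV promoter. It is catalogued as an in vitro transcription vector. The feature table also shows a complete mammalian expression unit, so the same open reading frame can in principle be transcribed by T7 RNA polymerase in vitro or from the CMV enhancer/promoter in transfected cells. The plasmid replicates in E. coli from a high-copy ColE1/pUC-type origin and also carries an f1 origin for single-stranded DNA production. A single Tn5 NeoR/KanR gene provides both selections. It is driven by a bacterial (bla-type) promoter for kanamycin resistance in bacteria and by the SV40 early promoter, with an HSV TK polyadenylation signal, for G418 selection in mammalian cells.

The payload is human Emi1 (FBXO5), cloned into the multiple cloning site so that it is fused through a short linker to the C-terminus of Venus, a rapidly maturing yellow fluorescent protein; the tag therefore sits at the N-terminus of Emi1. An SV40 poly(A) signal follows the fusion. Several short annotated fragments (HIV-1 LTR, large T antigen, ble, bGH poly(A)) appear to be partial sequence matches within standard backbone regions rather than functional elements. The associated publication concerns Emi1's role in coupling DNA replication with mitosis and its relationship to the APC/C. This fits use of the construct to produce Venus-tagged Emi1 transcript or protein, or to follow the fusion by fluorescence, though the record does not specify the exact application.
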