Addgene plasmid #39854: pT7-Venus-Emi1 (914)
Depositing lab: Jonathon Pines. Depositing organization: University of Cambridge. Publication: Emi1 is needed to couple DNA replication with mitosis but does not regulate activation of the mitotic APC/C. Di Fiore B, Pines J. J Cell Biol. 2007 May 7;177(3):425-37. 10.1083/jcb.200611166 PubMed 17485488.
Backbone
  Vector backbone: pT7-Venus-C1
  Modifications to backbone: T7 promoter was inserted downstream of the CMV promoter, and EYFP was replaced with Venus using AgeI and BsrGI. SacI and HindIII in MCS are no longer unique.
  Vector type: in vitro transcription
  Selectable markers: Neomycin (select with G418)
Growth in bacteria
  Bacterial resistance: Kanamycin, 50 μg/mL
  Growth temperature: 37°C
  Growth strain: DH5alpha
  Copy number: Unknown
Gene/Insert
  Gene/Insert name: Emi1
  Species: H. sapiens (human)
  Entrez Gene: FBXO5 (a.k.a. EMI1, FBX5, Fbxo31)
  Promoter: T7
  Tag / fusion protein: Venus (N terminal on backbone)
  Cloning method: Restriction Enzyme; 5′ cloning site XhoI/EcoRI (destroyed during cloning); 3′ cloning site BamHI (not destroyed)
  Sequencing primers: 5′ EGFP-C
Terms and licenses: Academic/Nonprofit Terms; Industry Terms: Not Available to Industry
How to cite: pT7-Venus-Emi1 (914) was a gift from Jonathon Pines (Addgene plasmid # 39854 ; http://n2t.net/addgene:39854 ; RRID:Addgene_39854)
