>Addgene plasmid #39854 | pT7-Venus-Emi1 (914) | addgene partial sequence | sequence record 51395 | EGFP-C 5'-CATGGTCCTGCTGGAGTTCGTG-3'
TCTCGGCATGGACGAGCTGTACAAGTCCGGACTCAGATCTCGAGCTCAAGCTTCGAATTTCGAGATGAGC
CGGCGCCCCTGCAGCTGCGCCCTACGGCCACCCCGCTGCTCCTGCAGCGCCAGCCCCAGCGCAGTGACAG
CCGCCGGGCGCCCTCGACCCTCGGATAGTTGTAAAGAAGAAAGTTCTACCCTTTCTGTCAAAATGAAGTG
TGATTTTAATTGTAACCATGTTCATTCCGGACTTAAACTGGTAAAACCTGATGACATTGGAAGACTAGTT
TCCTACACCCCTGCATATTTGGAAGGTTCCTGTAAAGACTGCATTAAAGACTATGAAAGGCTGTCATGTA
TTGGGTCACCGATTGTGAGCCCTAGGATTGTAGAACTTGAAACTGAAAGCAAGCGCTTGCATAACAAGGA
AAATCAACATGTGCAACAGACACTTAATAGTACAAATGAAATAGAAGCACTAGAGACCAGTAGACTTTAT
GAAGACAGTGGCTATTCCTCATTTTCTCTACAAAGTGGCCTCAGTGAACATGAAGAAGGTAGCCTCCTGG
AGGAGAATTTCGGTGACAGTCTACAATCCTGCCTGCTACAAATACAAAGCCCAGACCAATATCCCAACAA
AAACTTGCTGCCAGTTCTTCATTTTGAAAAAGTGGTTTGTTCAACATTAAAAAAGAATGCAAAACGAAAT
CCTAAAGTAGATCGGGAGATGCTGAAGGAAATTATAGCCAGAGGAAATTTTAGACTGCAGAATATAATTG
GCAGAAAAATGGGCCTAGAATGTGTAGATATTCTCAGCG
