>Addgene plasmid #39854 | pT7-Venus-Emi1 (914) | addgene partial sequence | sequence record 52271 | EXFP-R 5'-GTCTTGTAGTTGCCGTCGTC-3'
GTAGCCTTCGGGCATGGCGGACTTGAAGAAGTCGTGCTGCTTCATGTGGTCGGGGTAGCGGGCGAAGCAC
TGCAGGCCGTAGCCCAGGGTGGTCACGAGGGTGGGCCAGGGCACGGGCAGCTTGCCGGTGGTGCAGATCA
GCTTCAGGGTCAGCTTGCCGTAGGTGGCATCGCCCTCGCCCTCGCCGGACACGCTGAACTTGTGGCCGTT
TACGTCGCCGTCCAGCTCGACCAGGATGGGCACCACCCCGGTGAACAGCTCCTCGCCCTTGCTCACCATG
GTGGCGACCGGTAGCGCTAGCAAGCTTGGGTCTCCCTATAGTGAGTCGTATTAATTTCGATAAGCCAGTA
AGCAGTGGGTTCTCTAGTTAGCCAGAGAGCTCTGCTTATATAGACCTCCCACCGTACACGCCTACCGCCC
ATTTGCGTCAATGGGGCGGAGTTGTTACGACATTTTGGAAAGTCCCGTTGATTTTGGTGCCAAAACAAAC
TCCCATTGACGTCAATGGGGTGGAGACTTGGAAATCCCCGTGAGTCAAACCGCTATCCACGCCCATTGAT
GTACTGCCAAAACCGCATCACCATGGTAATAGCGATGACTAATACGTAGATGTACTGCCAAGTAGGAAAG
TCCCATAAGGTCATGTACTGGGCATAATGCCAGGCGGGCCATTTACCGTCATTGACGTCAATAGGGGGCG
TACTTGG
